Addgene plasmid #60356: pET-22HT-MSI2(8-193)
Purpose: Express the RBD of human MSI2 in bacterial cells for protein purification
Depositing lab: Sean Ryder. Depositing organization: University of Massachusetts, Worcester. Publication: Allosteric inhibition of a stem cell RNA-binding protein by an intermediary metabolite. Clingman CC, Deveau LM, Hay SA, Genga RM, Shandilya SM, Massi F, Ryder SP. Elife. 2014 Jun 16:e02848. doi: 10.7554/eLife.02848. PubMed 24935936.
Backbone
  Vector backbone: pET-22b
  Backbone manufacturer: Invitrogen
  Backbone size w/o insert (bp): 5400
  Total vector size (bp): 6000
  Modifications to backbone: pelB leader sequence was replaced with a His6-Gly tag followed by a TEV protease site. See pET-22HT-MSI1 (7–192) Addgene plasmid # 60245
  Vector type: Bacterial Expression
Growth in bacteria
  Bacterial resistance: Ampicillin, 100 μg/mL
  Growth temperature: 37°C
  Growth strain: DH5alpha
  Copy number: High Copy
Gene/Insert
  Gene/Insert name: human MSI2 (8-193)
  Species: H. sapiens (human)
  Insert size (bp): 573
  Mutation: contains amino acids 8-193 of MSI2
  GenBank ID: NM_138962.2
  Entrez Gene: MSI2 (a.k.a. MSI2H)
  Promoter: T7
  Tag / fusion protein: His (N terminal on backbone); TEV protease site (N terminal on backbone)
  Cloning method: Restriction Enzyme; 5′ cloning site BamHI (not destroyed); 3′ cloning site HindIII (not destroyed)
  Sequencing primers: 5′ T7; 3′ T7-term
Terms and licenses: Academic/Nonprofit Terms; Industry Terms: Not Available to Industry
How to cite: pET-22HT-MSI2(8-193) was a gift from Sean Ryder (Addgene plasmid # 60356 ; http://n2t.net/addgene:60356 ; RRID:Addgene_60356)
