[The description below was written by a language model from this plasmid's Addgene catalogue record and pLannotate feature annotations shown in this document.]
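Description:
pET-22HT-MSI2(8-193) is a bacterial expression plasmid of about 6 kb, built on a modified pET-22b backbone, for producing the RNA-binding domain of human Musashi-2 (MSI2) in E. coli for protein purification. In this "HT" derivative, the pelB periplasmic leader of pET-22b has been replaced by an N-terminal His6-Gly tag followed by a TEV protease recognition site. The protein is therefore made in the cytoplasm, can be captured by metal-affinity chromatography, and can then be released from its tag by TEV cleavage. The insert encodes residues 8–193 of MSI2 and was cloned between BamHI and HindIII sites, both of which are retained.

Expression is driven by a T7 promoter with an adjacent lac operator and the strong T7 gene 10 ribosome binding site, and transcription ends at the T7 terminator. The plasmid carries its own lacI gene, so the repressor keeps the cassette quiet until IPTG induction in a host that supplies T7 RNA polymerase. The feature table also detects a His-tag fragment downstream of the insert, corresponding to the C-terminal His tag of the parental vector. The record lists only N-terminal tags and does not say whether this downstream tag is translated.

The plasmid is maintained through a pBR322/ColE1-type origin with the associated bom and rop elements. The catalogue lists it as high copy, although rop normally moderates copy number. Selection is by ampicillin through β-lactamase. An f1 origin is also present, and the short tetracycline-resistance fragments are nonfunctional backbone remnants. The associated publication concerns allosteric inhibition of a stem cell RNA-binding protein by an intermediary metabolite, and a companion MSI1 construct exists in the same vector.
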