Features (pLannotate 1.2.2; 21 found; start..end, strand, type, name):
      1..19      +  promoter       T7 promoter: promoter for bacteriophage T7 RNA polymerase
     20..44      +  protein_bind   lac operator: The lac repressor binds to the lac operator to inhibit transcription in E. coli. This inhibition can be relieved by adding lactose or isopropyl-β-D-thiogalactopyranoside (IPTG). lac repressor encoded by lacI
     59..81      +  RBS            RBS: efficient ribosome binding site from bacteriophage T7 gene 10 (Olins and Rangwala, 1989)
     90..108     +  CDS            capTEV™ (fragment): composite tag for in vivo biotinylation, TEV protease cleavage, and 6xHis tagging
    113..133     +  CDS            TEV site: tobacco etch virus (TEV) protease recognition and cleavage site
    131..697     +  CDS            MSI2 (fragment): MSI2H_HUMAN - Experimental evidence at protein level: Swiss-Prot protein existence level 1. RNA binding protein that regulates the expression of target mRNAs at the translation level. May play a role in the proliferation and maintenance of stem cells in the central nervous system (By similarity). From Homo sapiens (Human).
    722..739     +  CDS            9xHis (fragment): 9xHis affinity tag
    749..798     +  CDS            SET1 (fragment): solubility-enhancement tag derived from T7 phage gene 10B
    806..853     +  terminator     T7 terminator: transcription terminator for bacteriophage T7 RNA polymerase
    890..1318    +  rep_origin     f1 ori (sequence partly withheld): f1 bacteriophage origin of replication; arrow indicates direction of (+) strand synthesis
   1371..1475    +  promoter       AmpR promoter: bla
   1476..2336    +  CDS            AmpR: β-lactamase; bla; confers resistance to ampicillin, carbenicillin, and related antibiotics
   2507..3095    +  rep_origin     ori: high-copy-number ColE1/pMB1/pBR322/pUC origin of replication
   3281..3420    -  misc_feature   bom: basis of mobility region from pBR322
   3522..3713    -  CDS            rop: Rop protein, which maintains plasmids at low copy number; rop
   3730..4110    +  CDS            YPB1_ECOLX: Protein predicted: Swiss-Prot protein existence level 4. From Escherichia coli.
   4182..4473    -  CDS            TcR (fragment): tetracycline efflux protein; tet; confers resistance to tetracycline
   4488..4509    -  protein_bind   CAP binding site: CAP binding activates transcription in the presence of cAMP. E. coli catabolite activator protein
   4522..5604    -  CDS            lacI: lac repressor; lacI; The lac repressor binds to the lac operator to inhibit transcription in E. coli. This inhibition can be relieved by adding lactose or isopropyl-β-D-thiogalactopyranoside (IPTG).
   5605..5682    -  promoter       lacI promoter: lacI
   5690..5969    -  CDS            TcR (fragment): tetracycline efflux protein; tet; confers resistance to tetracycline
>Addgene plasmid #60356 | pET-22HT-MSI2(8-193) | addgene full sequence | sequence record 322478 | Addgene NGS Result
TAATACGACTCACTATAGGGGAATTGTGAGCGGATAACAATTCCCCTCTAGAAATAATTTTGTTTAACTT
TAAGAAGGAGATATACATATGCATCATCATCATCATCACGGCGAAAACCTGTATTTTCAGGGCGGATCCG
GCACCTCGGGCAGCGCCAACGACTCCCAGCACGACCCCGGTAAAATGTTTATCGGTGGACTGAGCTGGCA
GACCTCACCAGATAGCCTTAGAGACTATTTTAGCAAATTTGGAGAAATTAGAGAATGTATGGTCATGAGA
GATCCCACTACGAAACGCTCCAGAGGCTTCGGTTTCGTCACGTTCGCAGACCCAGCAAGTGTAGATAAAG
TATTAGGTCAGCCCCACCATGAGTTAGATTCCAAGACGATTGACCCCAAAGTTGCATTTCCTCGTCGAGC
GCAACCCAAGATGGTCACGAGAACAAAGAAAATATTTGTAGGCGGGTTATCTGCGAACACAGTAGTGGAA
GATGTAAAGCAATATTTCGAGCAGTTTGGCAAGGTGGAAGATGCAATGCTGATGTTTGATAAAACTACCA
ACAGGCACAGAGGGTTTGGCTTTGTCACTTTTGAGAATGAAGATGTTGTGGAGAAAGTCTGTGAGATTCA
TTTCCATGAAATCAATAATAAAATGGTAGAATGTAAGAAAGCTCAGCCGAAAGAAGTCATGTTCCCATGA
AAGCTTGCGGCCGCACTCGAGCACCACCACCACCACCACTGAGATCCGGCTGCTAACAAAGCCCGAAAGG
AAGCTGAGTTGGCTGCTGCCACCGCTGAGCAATAACTAGCATAACCCCTTGGGGCCTCTAAACGGGTCTT
GAGGGGTTTTTTGCTGAAAGGAGGAACTATATCCGGATTGGCGAATGGG
[124 nt withheld, positions 890-1013]
C
[91 nt withheld, positions 1015-1105]
A
[49 nt withheld, positions 1107-1155]
CCTTTGACGTTGGAGTCCACGTTCTTT
[37 nt withheld, positions 1183-1219]
ACCCTATCTCGGTCTATTCTTTTGATTTATAAGGGATTTTGCCGATTTCGGCCTATTGGTTAAAAAATGA
GCTGATTTAACAAAAATTTAACGCGAATTTTAACAAAATATTAACGCTTACAATTTAGGTGGCACTTTTC
GGGGAAATGTGCGCGGAACCCCTATTTGTTTATTTTTCTAAATACATTCAAATATGTATCCGCTCATGAG
ACAATAACCCTGATAAATGCTTCAATAATATTGAAAAAGGAAGAGTATGAGTATTCAACATTTCCGTGTC
GCCCTTATTCCCTTTTTTGCGGCATTTTGCCTTCCTGTTTTTGCTCACCCAGAAACGCTGGTGAAAGTAA
AAGATGCTGAAGATCAGTTGGGTGCACGAGTGGGTTACATCGAACTGGATCTCAACAGCGGTAAGATCCT
TGAGAGTTTTCGCCCCGAAGAACGTTTTCCAATGATGAGCACTTTTAAAGTTCTGCTATGTGGCGCGGTA
TTATCCCGTATTGACGCCGGGCAAGAGCAACTCGGTCGCCGCATACACTATTCTCAGAATGACTTGGTTG
AGTACTCACCAGTCACAGAAAAGCATCTTACGGATGGCATGACAGTAAGAGAATTATGCAGTGCTGCCAT
AACCATGAGTGATAACACTGCGGCCAACTTACTTCTGACAACGATCGGAGGACCGAAGGAGCTAACCGCT
TTTTTGCACAACATGGGGGATCATGTAACTCGCCTTGATCGTTGGGAACCGGAGCTGAATGAAGCCATAC
CAAACGACGAGCGTGACACCACGATGCCTGCAGCAATGGCAACAACGTTGCGCAAACTATTAACTGGCGA
ACTACTTACTCTAGCTTCCCGGCAACAATTAATAGACTGGATGGAGGCGGATAAAGTTGCAGGACCACTT
CTGCGCTCGGCCCTTCCGGCTGGCTGGTTTATTGCTGATAAATCTGGAGCCGGTGAGCGTGGGTCTCGCG
GTATCATTGCAGCACTGGGGCCAGATGGTAAGCCCTCCCGTATCGTAGTTATCTACACGACGGGGAGTCA
GGCAACTATGGATGAACGAAATAGACAGATCGCTGAGATAGGTGCCTCACTGATTAAGCATTGGTAACTG
TCAGACCAAGTTTACTCATATATACTTTAGATTGATTTAAAACTTCATTTTTAATTTAAAAGGATCTAGG
TGAAGATCCTTTTTGATAATCTCATGACCAAAATCCCTTAACGTGAGTTTTCGTTCCACTGAGCGTCAGA
CCCCGTAGAAAAGATCAAAGGATCTTCTTGAGATCCTTTTTTTCTGCGCGTAATCTGCTGCTTGCAAACA
AAAAAACCACCGCTACCAGCGGTGGTTTGTTTGCCGGATCAAGAGCTACCAACTCTTTTTCCGAAGGTAA
CTGGCTTCAGCAGAGCGCAGATACCAAATACTGTCCTTCTAGTGTAGCCGTAGTTAGGCCACCACTTCAA
GAACTCTGTAGCACCGCCTACATACCTCGCTCTGCTAATCCTGTTACCAGTGGCTGCTGCCAGTGGCGAT
AAGTCGTGTCTTACCGGGTTGGACTCAAGACGATAGTTACCGGATAAGGCGCAGCGGTCGGGCTGAACGG
GGGGTTCGTGCACACAGCCCAGCTTGGAGCGAACGACCTACACCGAACTGAGATACCTACAGCGTGAGCT
ATGAGAAAGCGCCACGCTTCCCGAAGGGAGAAAGGCGGACAGGTATCCGGTAAGCGGCAGGGTCGGAACA
GGAGAGCGCACGAGGGAGCTTCCAGGGGGAAACGCCTGGTATCTTTATAGTCCTGTCGGGTTTCGCCACC
TCTGACTTGAGCGTCGATTTTTGTGATGCTCGTCAGGGGGGCGGAGCCTATGGAAAAACGCCAGCAACGC
GGCCTTTTTACGGTTCCTGGCCTTTTGCTGGCCTTTTGCTCACATGTTCTTTCCTGCGTTATCCCCTGAT
TCTGTGGATAACCGTATTACCGCCTTTGAGTGAGCTGATACCGCTCGCCGCAGCCGAACGACCGAGCGCA
GCGAGTCAGTGAGCGAGGAAGCGGAAGAGCGCCTGATGCGGTATTTTCTCCTTACGCATCTGTGCGGTAT
TTCACACCGCAATGGTGCACTCTCAGTACAATCTGCTCTGATGCCGCATAGTTAAGCCAGTATACACTCC
GCTATCGCTACGTGACTGGGTCATGGCTGCGCCCCGACACCCGCCAACACCCGCTGACGCGCCCTGACGG
GCTTGTCTGCTCCCGGCATCCGCTTACAGACAAGCTGTGACCGTCTCCGGGAGCTGCATGTGTCAGAGGT
TTTCACCGTCATCACCGAAACGCGCGAGGCAGCTGCGGTAAAGCTCATCAGCGTGGTCGTGAAGCGATTC
ACAGATGTCTGCCTGTTCATCCGCGTCCAGCTCGTTGAGTTTCTCCAGAAGCGTTAATGTCTGGCTTCTG
ATAAAGCGGGCCATGTTAAGGGCGGTTTTTTCCTGTTTGGTCACTGATGCCTCCGTGTAAGGGGGATTTC
TGTTCATGGGGGTAATGATACCGATGAAACGAGAGAGGATGCTCACGATACGGGTTACTGATGATGAACA
TGCCCGGTTACTGGAACGTTGTGAGGGTAAACAACTGGCGGTATGGATGCGGCGGGACCAGAGAAAAATC
ACTCAGGGTCAATGCCAGCGCTTCGTTAATACAGATGTAGGTGTTCCACAGGGTAGCCAGCAGCATCCTG
CGATGCAGATCCGGAACATAATGGTGCAGGGCGCTGACTTCCGCGTTTCCAGACTTTACGAAACACGGAA
ACCGAAGACCATTCATGTTGTTGCTCAGGTCGCAGACGTTTTGCAGCAGCAGTCGCTTCACGTTCGCTCG
CGTATCGGTGATTCATTCTGCTAACCAGTAAGGCAACCCCGCCAGCCTAGCCGGGTCCTCAACGACAGGA
GCACGATCATGCGCACCCGTGGGGCCGCCATGCCGGCGATAATGGCCTGCTTCTCGCCGAAACGTTTGGT
GGCGGGACCAGTGACGAAGGCTTGAGCGAGGGCGTGCAAGATTCCGAATACCGCAAGCGACAGGCCGATC
ATCGTCGCGCTCCAGCGAAAGCGGTCCTCGCCGAAAATGACCCAGAGCGCTGCCGGCACCTGTCCTACGA
GTTGCATGATAAAGAAGACAGTCATAAGTGCGGCGACGATAGTCATGCCCCGCGCCCACCGGAAGGAGCT
GACTGGGTTGAAGGCTCTCAAGGGCATCGGTCGAGATCCCGGTGCCTAATGAGTGAGCTAACTTACATTA
ATTGCGTTGCGCTCACTGCCCGCTTTCCAGTCGGGAAACCTGTCGTGCCAGCTGCATTAATGAATCGGCC
AACGCGCGGGGAGAGGCGGTTTGCGTATTGGGCGCCAGGGTGGTTTTTCTTTTCACCAGTGAGACGGGCA
ACAGCTGATTGCCCTTCACCGCCTGGCCCTGAGAGAGTTGCAGCAAGCGGTCCACGCTGGTTTGCCCCAG
CAGGCGAAAATCCTGTTTGATGGTGGTTAACGGCGGGATATAACATGAGCTGTCTTCGGTATCGTCGTAT
CCCACTACCGAGATATCCGCACCAACGCGCAGCCCGGACTCGGTAATGGCGCGCATTGCGCCCAGCGCCA
TCTGATCGTTGGCAACCAGCATCGCAGTGGGAACGATGCCCTCATTCAGCATTTGCATGGTTTGTTGAAA
ACCGGACATGGCACTCCAGTCGCCTTCCCGTTCCGCTATCGGCTGAATTTGATTGCGAGTGAGATATTTA
TGCCAGCCAGCCAGACGCAGACGCGCCGAGACAGAACTTAATGGGCCCGCTAACAGCGCGATTTGCTGGT
GACCCAATGCGACCAGATGCTCCACGCCCAGTCGCGTACCGTCTTCATGGGAGAAAATAATACTGTTGAT
GGGTGTCTGGTCAGAGACATCAAGAAATAACGCCGGAACATTAGTGCAGGCAGCTTCCACAGCAATGGCA
TCCTGGTCATCCAGCGGATAGTTAATGATCAGCCCACTGACGCGTTGCGCGAGAAGATTGTGCACCGCCG
CTTTACAGGCTTCGACGCCGCTTCGTTCTACCATCGACACCACCACGCTGGCACCCAGTTGATCGGCGCG
AGATTTAATCGCCGCGACAATTTGCGACGGCGCGTGCAGGGCCAGACTGGAGGTGGCAACGCCAATCAGC
AACGACTGTTTGCCCGCCAGTTGTTGTGCCACGCGGTTGGGAATGTAATTCAGCTCCGCCATCGCCGCTT
CCACTTTTTCCCGCGTTTTCGCAGAAACGTGGCTGGCCTGGTTCACCACGCGGGAAACGGTCTGATAAGA
GACACCGGCATACTCTGCGACATCGTATAACGTTACTGGTTTCACATTCACCACCCTGAATTGACTCTCT
TCCGGGCGCTATCATGCCATACCGCGAAAGGTTTTGCGCCATTCGATGGTGTCCGGGATCTCGACGCTCT
CCCTTATGCGACTCCTGCATTAGGAAGCAGCCCAGTAGTAGGTTGAGGCCGTTGAGCACCGCCGCCGCAA
GGAATGGTGCATGCAAGGAGATGGCGCCCAACAGTCCCCCGGCCACGGGGCCTGCCACCATACCCACGCC
GAAACAAGCGCTCATGAGCCCGAAGTGGCGAGCCCGATCTTCCCCATCGGTGATGTCGGCGATATAGGCG
CCAGCAACCGCACCTGTGGCGCCGGTGATGCCGGCCACGATGCGTCCGGCGTAGAGGATCGAGATCTCGA
TCCCGCGAAAT
