>Addgene plasmid #60356 | pET-22HT-MSI2(8-193) | addgene partial sequence | sequence record 98914 | T7 5'-TAATACGACTCACTATAGGG-3'
TTTGTTTAACTTTAAGAAGGAGATATACATATGCATCATCATCATCATCACGGCGAAAACCTGTATTTTC
AGGGCGGATCCGGCACCTCGGGCAGCGCCAACGACTCCCAGCACGACCCCGGTAAAATGTTTATCGGTGG
ACTGAGCTGGCAGACCTCACCAGATAGCCTTAGAGACTATTTTAGCAAATTTGGAGAAATTAGAGAATGT
ATGGTCATGAGAGATCCCACTACGAAACGCTCCAGAGGCTTCGGTTTCGTCACGTTCGCAGACCCAGCAA
GTGTAGATAAAGTATTAGGTCAGCCCCACCATGAGTTAGATTCCAAGACGATTGACCCCAAAGTTGCATT
TCCTCGTCGAGCGCAACCCAAGATGGTCACGAGAACAAAGAAAATATTTGTAGGCGGGTTATCTGCGAAC
ACAGTAGTGGAAGATGTAAAGCAATATTTCGAGCAGTTTGGCAAGGTGGAAGATGCAATGCTGATGTTTG
ATAAAACTACCAACAGGCACAGAGGGTTTGGCTTTGTCACTTTTGAGAATGAAGATGTTGTGGAGAAAGT
CTGTGAGATTCATTTCCATGAAATCAATAATAAAATGGTAGAATGTAAGAAAGCTCAGCCGAAAGAAGTC
ATGTTCCCATGAAAGCTTGCGGCCGCACTCGAGCACCACCACCACCACCACTGAGATCCGGCTGCTAACA
AAG
