>Addgene plasmid #60356 | pET-22HT-MSI2(8-193) | addgene partial sequence | sequence record 109890 | T7term 5'-GCTAGTTATTGCTCAGCGG-3'
GGATCTCAGTGGTGGTGGTGGTGGTGCTCGAGTGCGGCCGCAAGCTTTCATGGGAACATGACTTCTTTCG
GCTGAGCTTTCTTACATTCTACCATTTTATTATTGATTTCATGGAAATGAATCTCACAGACTTTCTCCAC
AACATCTTCATTCTCAAAAGTGACAAAGCCAAACCCTCTGTGCCTGTTGGTAGTTTTATCAAACATCAGC
ATTGCATCTTCCACCTTGCCAAACTGCTCGAAATATTGCTTTACATCTTCCACTACTGTGTTCGCAGATA
ACCCGCCTACAAATATTTTCTTTGTTCTCGTGACCATCTTGGGTTGCGCTCGACGAGGAAATGCAACTTT
GGGGTCAATCGTCTTGGAATCTAACTCATGGTGGGGCTGACCTAATACTTTATCTACACTTGCTGGGTCT
GCGAACGTGACGAAACCGAAGCCTCTGGAGCGTTTCGTAGTGGGATCTCTCATGACCATACATTCTCTAA
TTTCTCCAAATTTGCTAAAATAGTCTCTAAGGCTATCTGGTGAGGTCTGCCAGCTCAGTCCACCGATAAA
CATTTTACCGGGGTCGTGCTGGGAGTCGTTGGCGCTGCCCGAGGTGCCGGATCCGCCCTGAA
